>Addgene plasmid #78407 | pNXRVj-HACre | depositor full sequence | sequence record 146387 | pNXRVj-HACre sequence 6941 bps
GACGTCTAAGAAACCATTATTATCATGACATTAACCTATAAAAATAGGCGTATCACGAGGCCCTTTCGTC
TCGCGCGTTTCGGTGATGACGGTGAAAACCTCTGACACATGCAGCTCCCGGAGACGGTCACAGCTTGTCT
GTAAGCGGATGCCGGGAGCAGACAAGCCCGTCAGGGCGCGTCAGCGGGTGTTGGCGGGTGTCGGGGCTGG
CTTAACTATGCGGCATCAGAGCAGATTGTACTGAGAGTGCACCATTACGGGGTCATTAGTTCATAGCCCA
TATATGGAGTTCCGCGTTACATAACTTACGGTAAATGGCCCGCCTGGCTGACCGCCCAACGACCCCCGCC
CATTGACGTCAATAATGACGTATGTTCCCATAGTAACGCCAATAGGGACTTTCCATTGACGTCAATGGGT
GGAGTATTTACGGTAAACTGCCCACTTGGCAGTACATCAAGTGTATCATATGCCAAGTACGCCCCCTATT
GACGTCAATGACGGTAAATGGCCCGCCTGGCATTATGCCCAGTACATGACCTTATGGGACTTTCCTACTT
GGCAGTACATCTACGTATTAGTCATCGCTATTACCATGGTGATGCGGTTTTGGCAGTACATCAATGGGCG
TGGATAGCGGTTTGACTCACGGGGATTTCCAAGTCTCCACCCCATTGACGTCAATGGGAGTTTGTTTTGG
CACCAAAATCAACGGGACTTTCCAAAATGTCGTAACAACTCCGCCCCATTGACGCAAATGGGCGGTAGGC
GTGTACGGTGGGAGGTCTATATAAGCAGAGCTGGTTTAGTGAACCGTCAGATCCGCTAGGATCTCGAGCT
CAAGCTTCGTACGCTGCAGGTCGACGGATCCCCGGGTTAATTAACGCTAGCATGTACCCATACGATGTTC
CTGACTATGCGGGCTACCCGTATGACGTGCCGGACTATGCAGGAGCCTATCCTTATGACGTTCCAGATTA
CGCTGGTTCTAGATGTACTCCACCAAAGAAGAAGAGAAAGGTTGCCCCTAGCATGGCCAATTTACTGACC
GTACACCAAAATTTGCCTGCATTACCGGTCGATGCAACGAGTGATGAGGTTCGCAAGAACCTGATGGACA
TGTTCAGGGATCGCCAGGCGTTTTCTGAGCATACCTGGAAAATGCTTCTGTCCGTTTGCCGGTCGTGGGC
GGCATGGTGCAAGTTGAATAACCGGAAATGGTTTCCCGCAGAACCTGAAGATGTTCGCGATTATCTTCTA
TATCTTCAGGCGCGCGGTCTGGCAGTAAAAACTATCCAGCAACATTTGGGCCAGCTAAACATGCTTCATC
GTCGGTCCGGGCTGCCACGACCAAGTGACAGCAATGCTGTTTCACTGGTTATGCGGCGGATCCGAAAAGA
AAACGTTGATGCCGGTGAACGTGCAAAACAGGCTCTAGCGTTCGAACGCACTGATTTCGACCAGGTTCGT
TCACTCATGGAAAATAGCGATCGCTGCCAGGATATACGTAATCTGGCATTTCTGGGGATTGCTTATAACA
CCCTGTTACGTATAGCCGAAATTGCCAGGATCAGGGTTAAAGATATCTCACGTACTGACGGTGGGAGAAT
GTTAATCCATATTGGCAGAACGAAAACGCTGGTTAGCACCGCAGGTGTAGAGAAGGCACTTAGCCTGGGG
GTAACTAAACTGGTCGAGCGATGGATTTCCGTCTCTGGTGTAGCTGATGATCCGAATAACTACCTGTTTT
GCCGGGTCAGAAAAAATGGTGTTGCCGCGCCATCTGCCACCAGCCAGCTATCAACTCGCGCCCTGGAAGG
GATTTTTGAAGCAACTCATCGATTGATTTACGGCGCTAAGGATGACTCTGGTCAGAGATACCTGGCCTGG
TCTGGACACAGTGCCCGTGTCGGAGCCGCGCGAGATATGGCCCGCGCTGGAGTTTCAATACCGGAGATCA
TGCAAGCTGGTGGCTGGACCAATGTAAATATTGTCATGAACTATATCCGTAACCTGGATAGTGAAACAGG
GGCAATGGTGCGCCTGCTGGAAGATGGCGATTCTAGATGAGGCGCGCCACTTCTAAATAAGCGAATTTCT
TATGATTTATGATTTTTATTATTAAATAAGTTATAAAAAAAATAAGTGTATACAAATTTTAAAGTGACTC
TTAGGTTTTAAAACGAAAATTCTTATTCTTGAGTAACTCTTTCCTGTAGGTCAGGTTGCTTTCTCAGGTA
TAGTATGAGGTCGCTCTTATTGACCACACCTCTACCGGCAGATCCGCTAGGGATAACAGGGTAATATAGA
TCTGTCAGGAAAGCTTTTTTGCCTCTGCAAAAGTTCCTTTCTCGAATTGGTTTTTTGAGGAAAAGCAAGT
TAATAAACTAATTATATTATATATAATTAGCAATTTTATAAAAAAAATAAAAAAATAGCCCTGATTGCTG
GCAACTGTGAGCTGAACATTGGTTAATCGGTCCATCTTTTTTTAAATATTTTACATCGCTACTTTTAAGT
GCTTGACACTTGCATTTAATAGCTACTTTCTTTCCTTCATAAAAATTCCTTTTTTTTCCTTTAGTTTTCC
GGTTAATTCCTTACGAAATTTTTTTCGTACGCTTCCCTTTTTTACTCTGATAATTCTTTGAAGCAATGTC
TGCTCTTTCGACCTTAAAAAAGCGCCTTGCTGCGTGTAACCGAGCATCCCAATACAAGTTGGAAACAAGC
TTAAACCCTATGCCTACATTTCGTTTGCTACGCAATACGAAATGGTCATGGACACATTTGCAATATGTGT
TTCTAGCAGGTAATTTGATTTTTGCTTGTATTGTCATTGAATCTCCTGGATTCTGGGGGAAATTTGGCAT
TGCCTGTCTTTTGGCCATTGCGTTGACCGTTCCTTTAACACGCCAAATTTTTTTTCCTGCCATTGTTATC
ATCACCTGGGCAATTTTATTTTACTCTTGTAGGTTTATTCCAGAACGCTGGCGTCCACCCATATGGGTTC
GTGTTTTACCCACACTTGAAAATATTCTTTATGGCTCTAATCTTTCTAGTCTTCTCTCGAAAACCACGCA
TAGCATCCTTGATATTTTGGCCTGGGTTCCATATGGAGTCATGCATTATTCGGCTCCTTTTATCATTTCA
TTTATTCTTTTCATCTTTGCACCTCCTGGAACTCTTCCAGTTTGGGCTCGAACTTTTGGTTATATGAATT
TATTTGGTGTTCTTATCCAAATGGCTTTCCCCTGTTCTCCTCCTTGGTATGAAAATATGTATGGTTTAGA
ACCTGCCACGTATGCAGTACGTGGCTCTCCTGGTGGATTGGCCCGTATTGATGCTCTCTTCGGCACTAGC
ATTTACACTGATTGTTTTTCTAACTCTCCGGTTGTTTTTGGTGCCTTTCCATCTCTTCACGCTGGATGGG
CCATGCTGGAAGCACTTTTCCTTTCGCATGTGTTTCCTCGATACCGCTTCTGCTTTTATGGATATGTTCT
ATGGCTTTGCTGGTGTACTATGTACCTTACCCACCACTACTTTGTAGATTTGGTCGGCGGTATGTGTTTA
GCTATTATATGCTTCGTTTTTGCTCAAAAGCTACGCCTCCCACAGTTGCAAACTGGTAAAATCCTTCGTT
GGGAATACGAGTTTGTTATCCACGGTCATGGTCTTTCCGAAAAAACCAGCAACTCCTTGGCTCGTACCGG
CAGCCCATACTTACTTGGAAGGGATTCTTTTACTCAAAACCCTAATGCAGTAGCCTTCATGAGTGGTCTT
AACAATATGGAACTTGCTAACACCGATCATGAATGGTCCGTGGGTTCATCATCACCTGAGCCGTTACCTA
GTCCTGCTGCTGATTTGATTGATCGTCCTGCCAGTACCACTTCCTCCATCTTTGATGCAAGTCATCTTCC
TTAAATCAACGTGCTTTAAGAATATATTTCCAAAAGCTACATGATACATTGACTAGAATCGGTTTGATTC
ATAGTGGTATTGGAATGATGTTGTTCATTGTGTTTTTTAACTGTTAATCTGACATCCATTGAGTCATTCT
TTACAATTTGTAAAATTAATTTGTATCACTAATTTTGAAGGAAGCTATTTTGGTATTAATACCGCTTTTG
GTCTCCACTTCCTTTTCGAAACTCTTAACAGCGATTAGGCCGGGTATCTTCCAGTGTGATGTATAGGTAT
TTGTTTAAACGAGCTCGAATTCTAGGTAGGCATTTTGTTTAGTTAAAGGTACTTAAGTAATTAGTATAAA
CGAACCAATTTTATAATCAGGAAGTTAAGTGAATGGTAGCACATGTCGTAAAAATTGTGAATTTTTATTG
AATAATATTTTAAATACAAGCCTTTCTAGACTAGGTATACTCATAAACATATATGAGCAAAAGGATAGAG
GAGATTACATTGCATCTTCTACAAATTTATTTATTGCCCTTTACTGAAAAATTAAATAATGAGTACTAAA
TGATAAAAAGCGCTCAGTACAAGAAAGATTGCAAAAATATTGCATTCTTCATGAATTAAAGTTGCATATA
AGGCATATTGAAAGTAATAGTACTAAAACAGCAGTTAGCGAAAATTAATAGAATTATATTCGCAAGACAA
TTGTGACATTAAATTAAAAAATTGTAGAATTTTTACTATCCTCTTTAACGCCATGAGCCTTTATAAAAAG
GTTAAATTAGTTTTAACATTCTTTTTTTGAGTAAGAGTTTACAATTTATCAAAACCTGTGTTATTATATT
CATTAGTTTCAATTTATTAGCATCTAGAGAAAAATCAATTGGCAGTTACATTGTTGGAATTTATGAAGAA
AAAGAATCTACAACGGAGAATAAGTTGCTGATCGCTTTCCCTAAAATTGTATATTTTGCTGAGCTTATTT
TGACATTTCGTTGAAGTTTTCTCTAATTCGCATTCATTTTAAGTAAAACAATGAGAAATAAAATTACAAA
AAATACAAATTAAAATACAATTTTTAGCTATAATTATAGACCTAGGCTTCCTCGCTCACTGACTCGCTGC
GCTCGGTCGTTCGGCTGCGGCGAGCGGTATCAGCTCACTCAAAGGCGGTAATACGGTTATCCACAGAATC
AGGGGATAACGCAGGAAAGAACATGTGAGCAAAAGGCCAGCAAAAGGCCAGGAACCGTAAAAAGGCCGCG
TTGCTGGCGTTTTTCCATAGGCTCCGCCCCCCTGACGAGCATCACAAAAATCGACGCTCAAGTCAGAGGT
GGCGAAACCCGACAGGACTATAAAGATACCAGGCGTTTCCCCCTGGAAGCTCCCTCGTGCGCTCTCCTGT
TCCGACCCTGCCGCTTACCGGATACCTGTCCGCCTTTCTCCCTTCGGGAAGCGTGGCGCTTTCTCAATGC
TCACGCTGTAGGTATCTCAGTTCGGTGTAGGTCGTTCGCTCCAAGCTGGGCTGTGTGCACGAACCCCCCG
TTCAGCCCGACCGCTGCGCCTTATCCGGTAACTATCGTCTTGAGTCCAACCCGGTAAGACACGACTTATC
GCCACTGGCAGCAGCCACTGGTAACAGGATTAGCAGAGCGAGGTATGTAGGCGGTGCTACAGAGTTCTTG
AAGTGGTGGCCTAACTACGGCTACACTAGAAGGACAGTATTTGGTATCTGCGCTCTGCTGAAGCCAGTTA
CCTTCGGAAAAAGAGTTGGTAGCTCTTGATCCGGCAAACAAACCACCGCTGGTAGCGGTGGTTTTTTTGT
TTGCAAGCAGCAGATTACGCGCAGAAAAAAAGGATCTCAAGAAGATCCTTTGATCTTTTCTACGGGGTCT
GACGCTCAGTGGAACGAAAACTCACGTTAAGGGATTTTGGTCATGAGATTATCAAAAAGGATCTTCACCT
AGATCCTTTTAAATTAAAAATGAAGTTTTAAATCAATCTAAAGTATATATGAGTAAACTTGGTCTGACAG
TTACCAATGCTTAATCAGTGAGGCACCTATCTCAGCGATCTGTCTATTTCGTTCATCCATAGTTGCCTGA
CTCCCCGTCGTGTAGATAACTACGATACGGGAGGGCTTACCATCTGGCCCCAGTGCTGCAATGATACCGC
GAGACCCACGCTCACCGGCTCCAGATTTATCAGCAATAAACCAGCCAGCCGGAAGGGCCGAGCGCAGAAG
TGGTCCTGCAACTTTATCCGCCTCCATCCAGTCTATTAATTGTTGCCGGGAAGCTAGAGTAAGTAGTTCG
CCAGTTAATAGTTTGCGCAACGTTGTTGCCATTGCTACAGGCATCGTGGTGTCACGCTCGTCGTTTGGTA
TGGCTTCATTCAGCTCCGGTTCCCAACGATCAAGGCGAGTTACATGATCCCCCATGTTGTGCAAAAAAGC
GGTTAGCTCCTTCGGTCCTCCGATCGTTGTCAGAAGTAAGTTGGCCGCAGTGTTATCACTCATGGTTATG
GCAGCACTGCATAATTCTCTTACTGTCATGCCATCCGTAAGATGCTTTTCTGTGACTGGTGAGTACTCAA
CCAAGTCATTCTGAGAATAGTGTATGCGGCGACCGAGTTGCTCTTGCCCGGCGTCAATACGGGATAATAC
CGCGCCACATAGCAGAACTTTAAAAGTGCTCATCATTGGAAAACGTTCTTCGGGGCGAAAACTCTCAAGG
ATCTTACCGCTGTTGAGATCCAGTTCGATGTAACCCACTCGTGCACCCAACTGATCTTCAGCATCTTTTA
CTTTCACCAGCGTTTCTGGGTGAGCAAAAACAGGAAGGCAAAATGCCGCAAAAAAGGGAATAAGGGCGAC
ACGGAAATGTTGAATACTCATACTCTTCCTTTTTCAATATTATTGAAGCATTTATCAGGGTTATTGTCTC
ATGAGCGGATACATATTTGAATGTATTTAGAAAAATAAACAAATAGGGGTTCCGCGCACATTTCCCCGAA
AAGTGCCACCT
Features (pLannotate 1.2.2; 13 found; start..end, strand, type, name):
     70..105     +  CDS            rop (fragment): Rop protein, which maintains plasmids at low copy number; rop
    207..255     +  misc_feature   bom (fragment): basis of mobility region from pBR322
    295..598     +  enhancer       CMV enhancer: human cytomegalovirus immediate early enhancer
    599..802     +  promoter       CMV promoter: human cytomegalovirus (CMV) immediate early promoter
    830..849     +  misc_feature   MCS (fragment): multiple cloning site
    895..984     +  CDS            3xHA: three tandem HA epitope tags
   1037..2062    +  CDS            Cre: site-specific recombinase Cre is a site-specific recombinase from bacteriophage P1. Recombination occurs at loxP sequences.
   2091..2278    +  terminator     ADH1 terminator: S. cerevisiae ADH1; transcription terminator for the S. cerevisiae alcohol dehydrogenase 1 (ADH1) gene
   2656..3924    +  CDS            aur1-R: aureobasidin A resistance protein from Schizosaccharomyces pombe (Hashida-Okado et al., 1998)
   4227..5010    -  rep_origin     ars1: Schizosaccharomyces pombe autonomously replicating sequence ars1
   5192..5780    -  rep_origin     ori: high-copy-number ColE1/pMB1/pBR322/pUC origin of replication
   5951..6811    -  CDS            AmpR: β-lactamase; bla; confers resistance to ampicillin, carbenicillin, and related antibiotics
   6812..6916    -  promoter       AmpR promoter: bla
