[The description below was written by a language model from this plasmid's Addgene catalogue record and pLannotate feature annotations shown in this document.]
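Description:
pNXRVj-HACre is a fission yeast expression plasmid, built on the pFA6a-kanMX6 backbone, that provides constitutive Cre recombinase in Schizosaccharomyces pombe. It is a shuttle vector. In E. coli it replicates from a high-copy ColE1/pUC-type origin and is selected through the β-lactamase (AmpR) gene and its promoter. In S. pombe the ars1 autonomously replicating sequence allows episomal maintenance without integration. Small remnants of the pBR322 rop and bom regions are also annotated, but only as fragments.

The payload is a 3xHA-nls-Cre fusion: three tandem HA epitope tags for immunodetection, a nuclear localisation signal named in the insert description (not separately annotated in the feature table), and the bacteriophage P1 Cre coding sequence, which catalyses recombination between loxP sites. The feature table places this open reading frame downstream of the human cytomegalovirus immediate-early enhancer and promoter and upstream of the S. cerevisiae ADH1 terminator. The CMV element is therefore presumably the promoter behind the constitutive expression stated in the record.

Yeast selection relies on aur1R, an S. pombe aur1 allele carrying a Gly240-to-Cys substitution that confers resistance to aureobasidin A. This gives a dominant drug marker rather than an auxotrophic one.

The plasmid comes from work on sequential and counter-selectable cassettes for fission yeast. That context suggests its use for transient delivery of Cre to excise or recombine loxP-flanked marker cassettes in engineered strains, although the record itself describes it only as a constitutive Cre expression vector.
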