Addgene plasmid #78407: pNXRVj-HACre
Purpose: constitutive Cre expression vector
Depositing lab: Kazunori Tomita. Depositing organization: University College London. Publication: Sequential and counter-selectable cassettes for fission yeast. Amelina H, Moiseeva V, Collopy LC, Pearson SR, Armstrong CA, Tomita K. BMC Biotechnol. 2016 Nov 8;16(1):76. 10.1186/s12896-016-0307-4 PubMed 27825338.
Backbone
  Vector backbone: pFA6a-kanMX6
  Vector type: Yeast Expression
  Selectable markers: aureobasidin A
Growth in bacteria
  Bacterial resistance: Ampicillin, 100 μg/mL
  Growth temperature: 37°C
  Growth strain: DH5alpha
  Copy number: High Copy
Gene/Insert 1
  Gene/Insert name: 3xHA-nls-Cre
Gene/Insert 2
  Gene/Insert name: aur1R (alt name: aur1-G240C)
  Species: S. pombe (fission yeast)
  Insert size (bp): 1882
  Mutation: Gly 240 to Cys
  Entrez Gene: aur1 (a.k.a. SPAC3H8.06)
Terms and licenses: Academic/Nonprofit Terms; Industry Terms: Not Available to Industry
How to cite: pNXRVj-HACre was a gift from Kazunori Tomita (Addgene plasmid # 78407 ; http://n2t.net/addgene:78407 ; RRID:Addgene_78407)
