>Addgene plasmid #78407 | pNXRVj-HACre | addgene partial sequence | sequence record 149565 | CMV-F 5'-CGCAAATGGGCGGTAGGCGTG-3'
GCAGAGCTGGTTTAGTGAACCGTCAGATCCGCTAGGATCTCGAGCTCAAGCTTCGTACGCTGCAGGTCGA
CGGATCCCCGGGTTAATTAACGCTAGCATGTACCCATACGATGTTCCTGACTATGCGGGCTACCCGTATG
ACGTGCCGGACTATGCAGGAGCCTATCCTTATGACGTTCCAGATTACGCTGGTTCTAGATGTACTCCACC
AAAGAAGAAGAGAAAGGTTGCCCCTAGCATGGCCAATTTACTGACCGTACACCAAAATTTGCCTGCATTA
CCGGTCGATGCAACGAGTGATGAGGTTCGCAAGAACCTGATGGACATGTTCAGGGATCGCCAGGCGTTTT
CTGAGCATACCTGGAAAATGCTTCTGTCCGTTTGCCGGTCGTGGGCGGCATGGTGCAAGTTGAATAACCG
GAAATGGTTTCCCGCAGAACCTGAAGATGTTCGCGATTATCTTCTATATCTTCAGGCGCGCGGTCTGGCA
GTAAAAACTATCCAGCAACATTTGGGCCAGCTAAACATGCTTCATCGTCGGTCCGGGCTGCCACGACCAA
GTGACAGCAATGCTGTTTCACTGGTTATGCGGCGGATCCGAAAAGAAAACGTTGATGCCGGTGAACGTGC
AAAACAGGCTCTAGCGTTCGAACGCACTGATTTCGACCAGGTTCGTTCACTCATGGAAAATAGCGATCGC
TGCCAGGATATACGTAATCTGGCATTTCTGGGGATTGCTTATAACACCCTGTTACGTATAGCCGAAATTG
CCAGGATCAGGGTTAAAGATATCTCACGTACTGACGGTGGGAGAATGTTAATCCATATTGGCAGAACGAA
AACGCTGGTTAGCACCGCAGGTGTAGAGAAGGCACTTAGCCTGGGGGTAACTAAACTGGTCGAGCGATGG
ATTTCCGTCTCTGGTGTAGCTGATGATCCGAATAACTACCTGTTTTGCCGGGTCAGAAAAAATGGTGTTG
CCGCGCCATCTGCCACCAGCCAGCTATCAACTC
