>Addgene plasmid #78407 | pNXRVj-HACre | addgene partial sequence | sequence record 149566 | pHybLex_rev 5'-GAGTCACTTTAAAATTTGTATACAC-3'
CTTATTTAATAATAAAAATCATAAATCATAAGAAATTCGCTTATTTAGAAGTGGCGCGCCTCATCTAGAA
TCGCCATCTTCCAGCAGGCGCACCATTGCCCCTGTTTCACTATCCAGGTTACGGATATAGTTCATGACAA
TATTTACATTGGTCCAGCCACCAGCTTGCATGATCTCCGGTATTGAAACTCCAGCGCGGGCCATATCTCG
CGCGGCTCCGACACGGGCACTGTGTCCAGACCAGGCCAGGTATCTCTGACCAGAGTCATCCTTAGCGCCG
TAAATCAATCGATGAGTTGCTTCAAAAATCCCTTCCAGGGCGCGAGTTGATAGCTGGCTGGTGGCAGATG
GCGCGGCAACACCATTTTTTCTGACCCGGCAAAACAGGTAGTTATTCGGATCATCAGCTACACCAGAGAC
GGAAATCCATCGCTCGACCAGTTTAGTTACCCCCAGGCTAAGTGCCTTCTCTACACCTGCGGTGCTAACC
AGCGTTTTCGTTCTGCCAATATGGATTAACATTCTCCCACCGTCAGTACGTGAGATATCTTTAACCCTGA
TCCTGGCAATTTCGGCTATACGTAACAGGGTGTTATAAGCAATCCCCAGAAATGCCAGATTACGTATATC
CTGGCAGCGATCGCTATTTTCCATGAGTGAACGAACCTGGTCGAAATCAGTGCGTTCGAACGCTAGAGCC
TGTTTTGCACGTTCACCGGCATCAACGTTTTCTTTTCGGATCCGCCGCATAACCAGTGAAACAGCATTGC
TGTCACTTGGTCGTGGCAGCCCGGACCGACGATGAAGCATGTTTAGCTGGCCCAAATGTTGCTGGATAGT
TTTT
