>Addgene plasmid #78407 | pNXRVj-HACre | addgene partial sequence | sequence record 149577 | hDROSHA-F 5'-CCTATCGGACTGCCATTGTT-3'
GTAGGTTTATTCCAGAACGCTGGCGTCCACCCATATGGGTTCGTGTTTTACCCACACTTGAAAATATTCT
TTATGGCTCTAATCTTTCTAGTCTTCTCTCGAAAACCACGCATAGCATCCTTGATATTTTGGCCTGGGTT
CCATATGGAGTCATGCATTATTCGGCTCCTTTTATCATTTCATTTATTCTTTTCATCTTTGCACCTCCTG
GAACTCTTCCAGTTTGGGCTCGAACTTTTGGTTATATGAATTTATTTGGTGTTCTTATCCAAATGGCTTT
CCCCTGTTCTCCTCCTTGGTATGAAAATATGTATGGTTTAGAACCTGCCACGTATGCAGTACGTGGCTCT
CCTGGTGGATTGGCCCGTATTGATGCTCTCTTCGGCACTAGCATTTACACTGATTGTTTTTCTAACTCTC
CGGTTGTTTTTGGTGCCTTTCCATCTCTTCACGCTGGATGGGCCATGCTGGAAGCACTTTTCCTTTCGCA
TGTGTTTCCTCGATACCGCTTCTGCTTTTATGGATATGTTCTATGGCTTTGCTGGTGTACTATGTACCTT
ACCCACCACTACTTTGTAGATTTGGTCGGCGGTATGTGTTTAGCTATTATATGCTTCGTTTTTGCTCAAA
AGCTACGCCTCCCACAGTTGCAAACTGGTAAAATCCTTCGTTGGGAATACGAGTTTGTTATCCACGGTCA
TGGTCTTTCCGAAAAAACCAGCAACTCCTTGGCTCGTACCGGCAGCCCATACTTACTTGGAAGGGATTCT
TTTACTCAAAACCC
